>Addgene plasmid #187185 | Phat2-dr-cPla2-C2-Y90A-V91A-EGFP-6H | addgene full sequence | sequence record 368533 | Addgene NGS Result
ATATGTATCCGCTCATGAGACAATAACCCTGATAAATGCTTCAATAATATTGAAAAAGGAAGAGTATGAG
TATTCAACATTTCCGTGTCGCCCTTATTCCCTTTTTTGCGGCATTTTGCCTTCCTGTTTTTGCTCACCCA
GAAACGCTGGTGAAAGTAAAAGATGCTGAAGATCAGTTGGGTGCACGAGTGGGTTACATCGAACTGGATC
TCAACAGCGGTAAGATCCTTGAGAGTTTTCGCCCCGAAGAACGTTTTCCAATGATGAGCACTTTTAAAGT
TCTGCTATGTGGCGCGGTATTATCCCGTATTGACGCCGGGCAAGAGCAACTCGGTCGCCGCATACACTAT
TCTCAGAATGACTTGGTTGAGTACTCACCAGTCACAGAAAAGCATCTTACGGATGGCATGACAGTAAGAG
AATTATGCAGTGCTGCCATAACCATGAGTGATAACACTGCGGCCAACTTACTTCTGACAACGATCGGAGG
ACCGAAGGAGCTAACCGCTTTTTTGCACAACATGGGGGATCATGTAACTCGCCTTGATCGTTGGGAACCG
GAGCTGAATGAAGCCATACCAAACGACGAGCGTGACACCACGATGCCTGTAGCAATGGCAACAACGTTGC
GCAAACTATTAACTGGCGAACTACTTACTCTAGCTTCCCGGCAACAATTAATAGACTGGATGGAGGCGGA
TAAAGTTGCAGGACCACTTCTGCGCTCGGCCCTTCCGGCTGGCTGGTTTATTGCTGATAAATCTGGAGCC
GGTGAGCGTGGGTCTCGCGGTATCATTGCAGCACTGGGGCCAGATGGTAAGCCCTCCCGTATCGTAGTTA
TCTACACGACGGGGAGTCAGGCAACTATGGATGAACGAAATAGACAGATCGCTGAGATAGGTGCCTCACT
GATTAAGCATTGGTAACTGTCAGACCAAGTTTACTCATATATACTTTAGATTGATTTAAAACTTCATTTT
TAATTTAAAAGGATCTAGGTGAAGATCCTTTTTGATAATCTCATGACCAAAATCCCTTAACGTGAGTTTT
CGTTCCACTGAGCGTCAGACCCCGTAGAAAAGATCAAAGGATCTTCTTGAGATCCTTTTTTTCTGCGCGT
AATCTGCTGCTTGCAAACAAAAAAACCACCGCTACCAGCGGTGGTTTGTTTGCCGGATCAAGAGCTACCA
ACTCTTTTTCCGAAGGTAACTGGCTTCAGCAGAGCGCAGATACCAAATACTGTTCTTCTAGTGTAGCCGT
AGTTAGGCCACCACTTCAAGAACTCTGTAGCACCGCCTACATACCTCGCTCTGCTAATCCTGTTACCAGT
GGCTGCTGCCAGTGGCGATAAGTCGTGTCTTACCGGGTTGGACTCAAGACGATAGTTACCGGATAAGGCG
CAGCGGTCGGGCTGAACGGGGGGTTCGTGCACACAGCCCAGCTTGGAGCGAACGACCTACACCGAACTGA
GATACCTACAGCGTGAGCTATGAGAAAGCGCCACGCTTCCCGAAGGGAGAAAGGCGGACAGGTATCCGGT
AAGCGGCAGGGTCGGAACAGGAGAGCGCACGAGGGAGCTTCCAGGGGGAAACGCCTGGTATCTTTATAGT
CCTGTCGGGTTTCGCCACCTCTGACTTGAGCGTCGATTTTTGTGATGCTCGTCAGGGGGGCGGAGCCTAT
GGAAAAACGCCAGCAACGCGGCCTTTTTACGGTTCCTGGCCTTTTGCTGGCCTTTTGCTCACATGTTCTT
TCCTGCGTTATCCCCTGATTCTGTGGATAACCGTATTACCGCCTTTGAGTGAGCTGATACCGCTCGCCGC
AGCCGAACGACCGAGCGCAGCGAGTCAGTGAGCGAGGAAGCGGAAGAGCGCCCAATACGCAAACCGCCTC
TCCCCGCGCGTTGGCCGATTCATTAATGCAGCTGATTAATACGACTCACTATAGGGAATTGTGAGCGGAT
AACAATTCCTCTAGAAATAATTTTGTTTAACTTTAAGAAGGAGATATATCCATGTCCAACATTATAGTTG
AGCATCAGTATTCTCATAGACTGAAATTGACTGTGGTGAGAGCTGAAAATGTAACTAAAGGAGCATTTGG
GGATTTATTGGACACCCCGGACCCTTATGTTGAGCTGTCAGTGCCAACCACACCAGAGTCAAGAAAACGA
ACCCGCCACATTAACAATGACATTAACCCCAAGTGGAACGAGACCTTTGAGTTCATATTGGATCCCAATC
AATCCAATGTTTTGGAGGTGACACTGATGGATGCCAATGCTGCCATGGATGAAACTCTTGGCACAGCAAA
ATATTCCCTCTCAAAACTCAAAGTGGCACAAATGGAGCATGTGACCCTCTCTATCGGCAAGACAACCAAA
GTGTTCCTCGACTTGCTCTTGGAAGGACCGGTCGCCACCATGGTGAGCAAGGGCGAGGAGCTGTTCACCG
GGGTGGTGCCCATCCTGGTCGAGCTGGACGGCGACGTAAACGGCCACAAGTTCAGCGTGTCCGGCGAGGG
CGAGGGCGATGCCACCTACGGCAAGCTGACCCTGAAGTTCATCTGCACCACCGGCAAGCTGCCCGTGCCC
TGGCCCACCCTCGTGACCACCCTGACCTACGGCGTGCAGTGCTTCAGCCGCTACCCCGACCACATGAAGC
AGCACGACTTCTTCAAGTCCGCCATGCCCGAAGGCTACGTCCAGGAGCGCACCATCTTCTTCAAGGACGA
CGGCAACTACAAGACCCGCGCCGAGGTGAAGTTCGAGGGCGACACCCTGGTGAACCGCATCGAGCTGAAG
GGCATCGACTTCAAGGAGGACGGCAACATCCTGGGGCACAAGCTGGAGTACAACTACAACAGCCACAACG
TCTATATCATGGCCGACAAGCAGAAGAACGGCATCAAGGTGAACTTCAAGATCCGCCACAACATCGAGGA
CGGCAGCGTGCAGCTCGCCGACCACTACCAGCAGAACACCCCCATCGGCGACGGCCCCGTGCTGCTGCCC
GACAACCACTACCTGAGCACCCAGTCCGCCCTGAGCAAAGACCCCAACGAGAAGCGCGATCACATGGTCC
TGCTGGAGTTCGTGACCGCCGCCGGGATCACTCTCGGCATGGACGAGCTGTACAAGTCCGGACATCATCA
TCATCATCACTGAGCGGCCGCATGCATAAGCTTGAGTATTCTATAGTGTCACCTAAATCCCAGCTTGATC
CGGCTGCTAACAAAGCCCGAAAGGAAGCTGAGTTGGCTGCTGCCACCGCTGAGCAATAACTAGCATAACC
CCTTGGGGCCTCTAAACGGGTCTTGAGGGGTTTTTTGCTGAAAGGAGGAACTATATCCGGATAACCTGGC
GTAATAGCGAAGAGGCCCGCACCGATCGCCCTTCCCAACAGTTGCGCAGCCTGAATGGCGAATGGAAATT
GTAAGCGTTAATATTTTGTTAAAATTCGCGTTAAATTTTTGTTAAATCAGCTCATTTTTTAACCAATAGG
CCGAAATCGGCAAAATCCCTTATAAATCAAAAGAATAGACCGAGATAGGGT
[37 nt withheld, positions 3552-3588]
AAAGAACGTGGACTCCAACGTCAAAGG
[32 nt withheld, positions 3616-3647]
AGCTTGCATGCCTGCAGGTCGGAAGCATAAAGTGTAAAGCCTGGGGTGCCTAATGAGTGAGCTAACTTAC
ATTAATTGCGTTGCGCTCACTGCCCGCTTTCCAGTCGGGAAACCTGTCGTGCCAGCTGCATTAATGAATC
GGCCAACGCGCGGGGAGAGGCGGTTTGCGTATTGGGCGCCAGGGTGGTTTTTCTTTTCACCAGTGAGACG
GGCAACAGCTGATTGCCCTTCACCGCCTGGCCCTGAGAGAGTTGCAGCAAGCGGTCCACGCTGGTTTGCC
CCAGCAGGCGAAAATCCTGTTTGATGGTGGTTAACGGCGGGATATAACATGAGCTGTCTTCGGTATCGTC
GTATCCCACTACCGAGATATCCGCACCAACGCGCAGCCCGGACTCGGTAATGGCGCGCATTGCGCCCAGC
GCCATCTGATCGTTGGCAACCAGCATCGCAGTGGGAACGATGCCCTCATTCAGCATTTGCATGGTTTGTT
GAAAACCGGACATGGCACTCCAGTCGCCTTCCCGTTCCGCTATCGGCTGAATTTGATTGCGAGTGAGATA
TTTATGCCAGCCAGCCAGACGCAGACGCGCCGAGACAGAACTTAATGGGCCCGCTAACAGCGCGATTTGC
TGGTGACCCAATGCGACCAGATGCTCCACGCCCAGTCGCGTACCGTCTTCATGGGAGAAAATAATACTGT
TGATGGGTGTCTGGTCAGAGACATCAAGAAATAACGCCGGAACATTAGTGCAGGCAGCTTCCACAGCAAT
GGCATCCTGGTCATCCAGCGGATAGTTAATGATCAGCCCACTGACGCGTTGCGCGAGAAGATTGTGCACC
GCCGCTTTACAGGCTTCGACGCCGCTTCGTTCTACCATCGACACCACCACGCTGGCACCCAGTTGATCGG
CGCGAGATTTAATCGCCGCGACAATTTGCGACGGCGCGTGCAGGGCCAGACTGGAGGTGGCAACGCCAAT
CAGCAACGACTGTTTGCCCGCCAGTTGTTGTGCCACGCGGTTGGGAATGTAATTCAGCTCCGCCATCGCC
GCTTCCACTTTTTCCCGCGTTTTCGCAGAAACGTGGCTGGCCTGGTTCACCACGCGGGAAACGGTCTGAT
AAGAGACACCGGCATACTCTGCGACATCGTATAACGTTACTGGTTTCACATTCACCACCCTGAATTGACT
CTCTTCCGGGCGCTATCATGCCATACCGCGAAAGGTTTTGCACCATTCGATGGTGTCGGGTACCGAGCTC
GAATTGTGAACCATCACCCT
[91 nt withheld, positions 4928-5018]
G
[124 nt withheld, positions 5020-5143]
CCTGATGCGGTATTTTCTCCTTACGCATCTGTGCGGTATTTCACACCGCATATGGTGCACTCTCAGTACA
ATCTGCTCTGATGCCGCATAGTTAAGCCAGCCCCGACACCCGCCAACACCCGCTGACGCGCCCTGACGGG
CTTGTCTGCTCCCGGCATCCGCTTACAGACAAGCTGTGACCGTCTCCGGGAGCTGCATGTGTCAGAGGTT
TTCACCGTCATCACCGAAACGCGCGAGACGAAAGGGCCTCGTGATACGCCTATTTTTATAGGTTAATGTC
ATGATAATAATGGTTTCTTAGACGTCAGGTGGCACTTTTCGGGGAAATGTGCGCGGAACCCCTATTTGTT
TATTTTTCTAAATACATTCAA
Features (pLannotate 1.2.2; 24 found; start..end, strand, type, name):
     66..926     +  CDS            AmpR: β-lactamase; bla; confers resistance to ampicillin, carbenicillin, and related antibiotics
   1097..1685    +  rep_origin     ori: high-copy-number ColE1/pMB1/pBR322/pUC origin of replication
   1868..1924    +  CDS            lacI (fragment): lac repressor; lacI; The lac repressor binds to the lac operator to inhibit transcription in E. coli. This inhibition can be relieved by adding lactose or isopropyl-β-D-thiogalactopyranoside (IPTG).
   1927..1945    +  promoter       T7 promoter: promoter for bacteriophage T7 RNA polymerase
   1945..1969    +  protein_bind   lac operator: The lac repressor binds to the lac operator to inhibit transcription in E. coli. This inhibition can be relieved by adding lactose or isopropyl-β-D-thiogalactopyranoside (IPTG). lac repressor encoded by lacI
   1982..2004    +  RBS            RBS: efficient ribosome binding site from bacteriophage T7 gene 10 (Olins and Rangwala, 1989)
   2021..2404    +  CDS            PLA2G4A (fragment): PA24A_HUMAN - Also known as CPLA2, PLA2G4. Experimental evidence at protein level: Swiss-Prot protein existence level 1. Has primarily calcium-dependent phospholipase and lysophospholipase activities, with a major role in membrane lipid remodeling and biosynthesis of lipid mediators of the inflammatory response (PubMed:7794891, PubMed:8619991, PubMed:8702602, PubMed:9425121, PubMed:10358058, PubMed:14709560, PubMed:16617059, PubMed:17472963, PubMed:27642067, PubMed:18451993). Plays an important role in embryo implantation and parturition through its ability to trigger prostanoid production (By
   2420..3136    +  CDS            EGFP: EGFP is a basic (constitutively fluorescent) green fluorescent protein published in 1996, derived from Aequorea victoria. It is reported to be a rapidly-maturing weak dimer with moderate acid sensitivity.
   3143..3159    +  CDS            capTEV™ (fragment): composite tag for in vivo biotinylation, TEV protease cleavage, and 6xHis tagging
   3190..3208    -  promoter       SP6 promoter: promoter for bacteriophage SP6 RNA polymerase
   3223..3272    +  CDS            SET1 (fragment): solubility-enhancement tag derived from T7 phage gene 10B
   3280..3327    +  terminator     T7 terminator: transcription terminator for bacteriophage T7 RNA polymerase
   3356..3422    +  CDS            lacZα (fragment): LacZα fragment of β-galactosidase; lacZ fragment
   3426..3647    -  rep_origin     M13 ori (fragment) (sequence partly withheld): M13 bacteriophage origin of replication; arrow indicates direction of (+) strand synthesis
   3648..3668    -  misc_feature   MCS (fragment): pUC18/19 multiple cloning site
   3667..3685    -  promoter       lac UV5 promoter (fragment): E. coli lac promoter with an "up" mutation
   3700..3721    -  protein_bind   CAP binding site: CAP binding activates transcription in the presence of cAMP. E. coli catabolite activator protein
   3734..4816    -  CDS            lacI: lac repressor; lacI; The lac repressor binds to the lac operator to inhibit transcription in E. coli. This inhibition can be relieved by adding lactose or isopropyl-β-D-thiogalactopyranoside (IPTG).
   4817..4894    -  promoter       lacIq promoter: lacI (mutant); In the lacIq allele, a single base change in the promoter boosts expression of the lacI gene about 10-fold.
   4894..4912    -  misc_feature   MCS (fragment): pUC18/19 multiple cloning site
   4913..5143    -  rep_origin     f1 ori (fragment) (sequence partly withheld): f1 bacteriophage origin of replication; arrow indicates direction of (+) strand synthesis
   5144..5243    -  misc_feature   bom (fragment): basis of mobility region from pBR322
   5345..5380    -  CDS            rop (fragment): Rop protein, which maintains plasmids at low copy number; rop
   5475..65      +  promoter       AmpR promoter (across the origin): bla
