[The description below was written by a language model from this plasmid's Addgene catalogue record and pLannotate feature annotations shown in this document.]
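Description:
Phat2-dr-cPla2-C2-Y90A-V91A-EGFP-6H is a bacterial protein-expression plasmid built on the pHat2 backbone, about 5.5 kb in total. It replicates in E. coli from a high-copy ColE1/pUC-type origin and is selected with ampicillin through the β-lactamase gene. Fragments of f1/M13 phage origins, bom and rop are also annotated as backbone remnants. A full-length lacI gene driven by the up-mutated lacIq promoter is carried on the plasmid to supply abundant lac repressor.

The expression cassette consists of a T7 promoter immediately followed by a lac operator and the strong T7 gene 10 ribosome binding site. Transcription therefore depends on T7 RNA polymerase in the host, is held off by LacI and is released with IPTG. A T7 terminator closes the unit. The open reading frame encodes the C2 domain of zebrafish cytosolic phospholipase A2 (pla2g4aa), which the annotation software matched to the human PLA2G4A orthologue as a roughly 380 bp fragment. It carries the substitutions Y90A and V91A and is fused at its C terminus to EGFP. A short downstream feature partially matching a His-containing composite tag corresponds to the terminal hexahistidine tag indicated by "6H" in the name, which would permit metal-affinity purification. An SP6 promoter lies in reverse orientation after the coding region and serves as a sequencing primer site.

The stated purpose is protein expression, yielding a fluorescent, purifiable mutant C2 domain. The associated study concerns calcium- and membrane-binding in tension sensing by C2-like domains, but the record does not state the functional consequence of the two mutations.
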