Addgene plasmid #187185: Phat2-dr-cPla2-C2-Y90A-V91A-EGFP-6H
Purpose: Protein Expression
Depositing lab: Philipp Niethammer. Depositing organization: Memorial Sloan-Kettering Cancer Center. Publication: A synergy between mechanosensitive calcium- and membrane-binding mediates tension-sensing by C2-like domains. Shen Z, Belcheva KT, Jelcic M, Hui KL, Katikaneni A, Niethammer P. Proc Natl Acad Sci U S A. 2022 Jan 4;119(1). pii: 2112390119. doi: 10.1073/pnas.2112390119. PubMed 34969839.
Backbone
  Vector backbone: pHat2
  Backbone size w/o insert (bp): 4373
  Total vector size (bp): 5522
  Vector type: Bacterial Expression
Growth in bacteria
  Bacterial resistance: Ampicillin, 100 μg/mL
  Growth temperature: 37°C
  Growth strain: DH5alpha
  Copy number: High Copy
Gene/Insert
  Gene/Insert name: ENSDARG00000024546
  Species: D. rerio (zebrafish)
  Insert size (bp): 1149
  Mutation: Y90A, V91A
  Entrez Gene: pla2g4aa (a.k.a. PLA2G4A, cpla2, pla2g4)
  Tag / fusion protein: EGFP (C terminal on insert)
  Cloning method: Unknown
  Sequencing primers: 5′ T7; 3′ SP6
Terms and licenses: Academic/Nonprofit Terms; Industry Terms: Not Available to Industry
How to cite: Phat2-dr-cPla2-C2-Y90A-V91A-EGFP-6H was a gift from Philipp Niethammer (Addgene plasmid # 187185 ; http://n2t.net/addgene:187185 ; RRID:Addgene_187185)
